Addgene plasmid #158300: pLKO_HSV.AU1.HA_NGFR
Purpose: Protein Barcode (Pro-Code) for vector/cell tracking. Contains U6 trRNA cassette for sgRNA cloning. Enables phenotypic CRISPR screens at a single cell resolution (using cytometry).
Depositing lab: Brian Brown. Depositing organization: Icahn School of Medicine at Mount Sinai. Publication: Protein Barcodes Enable High-Dimensional Single-Cell CRISPR Screens. Wroblewska A, Dhainaut M, Ben-Zvi B, Rose SA, Park ES, Amir ED, Bektesevic A, Baccarini A, Merad M, Rahman AH, Brown BD. Cell. 2018 Nov 1;175(4):1141-1155.e16. doi: 10.1016/j.cell.2018.09.022. Epub 2018 Oct 18. PubMed 30343902.
Backbone
  Vector backbone: pLKO
  Backbone size w/o insert (bp): 9000
  Vector type: Lentiviral, CRISPR
Growth in bacteria
  Bacterial resistance: Ampicillin, 100 μg/mL
  Growth temperature: 37°C
  Growth strain: NEB Stable
  Copy number: High Copy
Gene/Insert
  Gene/Insert name: Pro-Code Tagged human dNGFR
  Species: H. sapiens (human)
  Insert size (bp): 1000
  Mutation: Truncation of the signaling domain
  Entrez Gene: NGFR (a.k.a. CD271, Gp80-LNGFR, TNFRSF16, p75(NTR), p75NTR)
  Promoter: EF1a
  Tag / fusion protein: HSV.AU1.HA (N terminal on insert)
  Cloning method: Restriction Enzyme; 5′ cloning site Unknown (unknown if destroyed)
  Sequencing primers: 5′ cctttttgagtttggatcttggttcat
Terms and licenses: Academic/Nonprofit Terms; Industry Terms: Not Available to Industry
How to cite: pLKO_HSV.AU1.HA_NGFR was a gift from Brian Brown (Addgene plasmid # 158300 ; http://n2t.net/addgene:158300 ; RRID:Addgene_158300)
