[The description below was written by a language model from this plasmid's Addgene catalogue record and pLannotate feature annotations shown in this document.]
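Description:
pLKO_HSV.AU1.HA_NGFR is a lentiviral CRISPR vector built on the pLKO backbone that pairs an sgRNA expression cassette with a protein barcode ("Pro-Code") reporter. It is propagated in E. coli through a high-copy ColE1/pUC-type origin with ampicillin selection (AmpR). The backbone also carries an f1 ori, an SV40 origin and poly(A) signal, and lac/T7/T3 remnants. The viral portion has a third-generation-style layout: an RSV promoter drives a truncated HIV-1 5' LTR, followed by the Ψ packaging signal with a gag fragment, the RRE for Rev-dependent export of the genomic RNA, and a cPPT/CTS. A second truncated LTR element lies downstream of the payload, annotated by the tool as a 5' LTR but positioned as the 3' LTR. Small fragments annotated as nef, Rev and SV40 small t antigen appear to be residual sequence rather than functional genes.

Two expression units sit between the LTRs. A human U6 RNA polymerase III promoter lies upstream of the S. pyogenes Cas9 guide RNA scaffold, leaving a short gap where a user-chosen sgRNA spacer can be cloned. No Cas9 coding sequence is annotated, so the nuclease would have to be supplied separately. Downstream, the EF-1α promoter drives a human NGFR lacking its signaling domain (dNGFR), stabilised by a WPRE. This inert surface scaffold carries an N-terminal combination of three linear epitopes, HSV, AU1 and HA. The feature table does not annotate these tags separately.

The specific epitope combination acts as a protein-level barcode, detectable with antibodies by cytometry. Each Pro-Code can therefore mark cells that received a particular vector or guide. The stated uses are vector and cell tracking and phenotypic CRISPR screens read out at single-cell resolution.
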