Features (pLannotate 1.2.2; 29 found; start..end, strand, type, name):
     50..290     +  promoter       U6 promoter: RNA polymerase III promoter for human U6 snRNA
    317..392     +  misc_RNA       gRNA scaffold: guide RNA scaffold for the Streptococcus pyogenes CRISPR/Cas9 system
    440..557     +  misc_feature   cPPT/CTS: central polypurine tract and central termination sequence of HIV-1
    624..690     +  CDS            small t antigen (fragment): SV40 (simian virus 40) small t antigen
    697..1875    +  promoter       EF-1α promoter: strong constitutive promoter for human elongation factor EF-1α
   1892..1917    +  misc_feature   MCS (fragment): multiple cloning site
   1930..2871    +  CDS            NGFR (fragment): TNR16_HUMAN - Also known as TNFRSF16. Experimental evidence at protein level: Swiss-Prot protein existence level 1. Low affinity receptor which can bind to NGF, BDNF, NTF3, and NTF4. Forms a heterodimeric receptor with SORCS2 that binds the precursor forms of NGF, BDNF and NTF3 with high affinity, and has much lower affinity for mature NGF and BDNF (PubMed:24908487). Plays an important role in differentiation and survival of specific neuronal populations during development (By similarity). Can mediate cell survival as well as cell death of neural cells. Plays a role in the inactivation of RHOA
   2902..3490    +  misc_feature   WPRE: woodchuck hepatitis virus posttranscriptional regulatory element
   3495..3632    +  CDS            nef (fragment): NEF_HV1LA - Experimental evidence at protein level: Swiss-Prot protein existence level 1. Extracellular Nef protein targets CD4(+) T-lymphocytes for apoptosis by interacting with CXCR4 surface receptors. From Human immunodeficiency virus type 1 group M subtype B (isolate Lai) (HIV-1).
   3618..3798    +  LTR            5' LTR (truncated): truncated 5' long terminal repeat (LTR) from HIV-1
   3870..3991    +  polyA_signal   SV40 poly(A) signal: SV40 polyadenylation signal
   4031..4166    +  rep_origin     SV40 ori: SV40 origin of replication
   4187..4205    -  promoter       T7 promoter: promoter for bacteriophage T7 RNA polymerase
   4213..4368    +  CDS            lacZα (fragment): LacZα fragment of β-galactosidase; lacZ fragment
   4373..4801    +  rep_origin     f1 ori (sequence partly withheld): f1 bacteriophage origin of replication; arrow indicates direction of (+) strand synthesis
   4854..4958    +  promoter       AmpR promoter: bla
   4959..5819    +  CDS            AmpR: β-lactamase; bla; confers resistance to ampicillin, carbenicillin, and related antibiotics
   5990..6578    +  rep_origin     ori: high-copy-number ColE1/pMB1/pBR322/pUC origin of replication
   6761..6853    +  CDS            lacI (fragment): lac repressor; lacI; The lac repressor binds to the lac operator to inhibit transcription in E. coli. This inhibition can be relieved by adding lactose or isopropyl-β-D-thiogalactopyranoside (IPTG).
   6866..6887    +  protein_bind   CAP binding site: CAP binding activates transcription in the presence of cAMP. E. coli catabolite activator protein
   6902..6932    +  promoter       lac promoter: promoter for the E. coli lac operon
   6940..6956    +  protein_bind   lac operator: The lac repressor binds to the lac operator to inhibit transcription in E. coli. This inhibition can be relieved by adding lactose or isopropyl-β-D-thiogalactopyranoside (IPTG). lac repressor encoded by lacI
   7001..7019    +  promoter       T3 promoter: promoter for bacteriophage T3 RNA polymerase
   7047..7273    +  promoter       RSV promoter: Rous sarcoma virus enhancer/promoter
   7274..7454    +  LTR            5' LTR (truncated): truncated 5' long terminal repeat (LTR) from HIV-1
   7501..7626    +  misc_feature   HIV-1 Ψ: packaging signal of human immunodeficiency virus type 1
   7610..7973    +  CDS            HIV-1 gag (fragment): gag protein from human immunodeficiency virus 1; gag
   8119..8352    +  misc_feature   RRE: The Rev response element (RRE) of HIV-1 allows for Rev-dependent mRNA export from the nucleus to the cytoplasm.
   8729..8829    +  CDS            Rev (fragment): human immunodeficiency virus 1 (HIV-1) Rev protein; rev; enhances nuclear export of unspliced and incompletely spliced viral mRNAs
>Addgene plasmid #158300 | pLKO_HSV.AU1.HA_NGFR | addgene full sequence | sequence record 329608 | Addgene NGS Result
TCGACGGTATCGATCACGAGACTAGTATCGAGCGGCCGCCCCCTTCACCGAGGGCCTATTTCCCATGATT
CCTTCATATTTGCATATACGATACAAGGCTGTTAGAGAGATAATTGGAATTAATTTGACTGTAAACACAA
AGATATTAGTACAAAATACGTGACGTAGAAAGTAATAATTTCTTGGGTAGTTTGCAGTTTTAAAATTATG
TTTTAAAATGGACTATCATATGCTTACCGTAACTTGAAAGTATTTCGATTTCTTGGCTTTATATATCTTG
TGGAAAGGACGAAACACCGGGTCTTCGAGAAGACCTGTTTTAGAGCTAGAAATAGCAAGTTAAAATAAGG
CTAGTCCGTTATCAACTTGAAAAAGTGGCACCGAGTCGGTGCTTTTTTTAATTCTCGACCTCGAGACAAA
TGGCAGTATTCATCCACAATTTTAAAAGAAAAGGGGGGATTGGGGGGTACAGTGCAGGGGAAAGAATAGT
AGACATAATAGCAACAGACATACAAACTAAAGAATTACAAAAACAAATTACAAAAATTCAAAATTTTCGG
GTTTATTACAGGGACAGCAGAGATCCACTTTGGCCGCGGCTCGAGGCGATAAGCTTTGCAAAGATGGATA
AAGTTTTAAACAGAGAGGAATCTTTGCAGCTAATGGACCTTCTAGGTCTTGAAAGGAGTGGGAATTGGCT
CCGGTGCCCGTCAGTGGGCAGAGCGCACATCGCCCACAGTCCCCGAGAAGTTGGGGGGAGGGGTCGGCAA
TTGAACCGGTGCCTAGAGAAGGTGGCGCGGGGTAAACTGGGAAAGTGATGTCGTGTACTGGCTCCGCCTT
TTTCCCGAGGGTGGGGGAGAACCGTATATAAGTGCAGTAGTCGCCGTGAACGTTCTTTTTCGCAACGGGT
TTGCCGCCAGAACACAGGTAAGTGCCGTGTGTGGTTCCCGCGGGCCTGGCCTCTTTACGGGTTATGGCCC
TTGCGTGCCTTGAATTACTTCCACCTGGCTGCAGTACGTGATTCTTGATCCCGAGCTTCGGGTTGGAAGT
GGGTGGGAGAGTTCGAGGCCTTGCGCTTAAGGAGCCCCTTCGCCTCGTGCTTGAGTTGAGGCCTGGCCTG
GGCGCTGGGGCCGCCGCGTGCGAATCTGGTGGCACCTTCGCGCCTGTCTCGCTGCTTTCGATAAGTCTCT
AGCCATTTAAAATTTTTGATGACCTGCTGCGACGCTTTTTTTCTGGCAAGATAGTCTTGTAAATGCGGGC
CAAGATCTGCACACTGGTATTTCGGTTTTTGGGGCCGCGGGCGGCGACGGGGCCCGTGCGTCCCAGCGCA
CATGTTCGGCGAGGCGGGGCCTGCGAGCGCGGCCACCGAGAATCGGACGGGGGTAGTCTCAAGCTGGCCG
GCCTGCTCTGGTGCCTGGCCTCGCGCCGCCGTGTATCGCCCCGCCCTGGGCGGCAAGGCTGGCCCGGTCG
GCACCAGTTGCGTGAGCGGAAAGATGGCCGCTTCCCGGCCCTGCTGCAGGGAGCTCAAAATGGAGGACGC
GGCGCTCGGGAGAGCGGGCGGGTGAGTCACCCACACAAAGGAAAAGGGCCTTTCCGTCCTCAGCCGTCGC
TTCATGTGACTCCACGGAGTACCGGGCGCCGTCCAGGCACCTCGATTAGTTCTCGAGCTTTTGGAGTACG
TCGTCTTTAGGTTGGGGGGAGGGGTTTTATGCGATGGAGTTTCCCCACACTGAGTGGGTGGAGACTGAAG
TTAGGCCAGCTTGGCACTTGATGTAATTCTCCTTGGAATTTGCCCTTTTTGAGTTTGGATCTTGGTTCAT
TCTCAAGCCTCAGACAGTGGTTCAAAGTTTTTTTCTTCCATTTCAGGTGTCGTGAGGAATTCTGCAGTCG
ATCGACGGTACCGCGGGCCCGGGATCCACGGTCGCCACCATGGGGGCAGGTGCCACCGGCCGCGCCATGG
ACGGGCCGCGCCTGCTGCTGTTGCTGCTTCTGGGGGTGTCCCTTGGAGGTGCCAAGGAGGCATGCCAGCC
CGAGCTGGCCCCCGAGGACCCCGAGGACGGAGGAGGCGGGGGAGGGGACACCTATCGGTACATTGGAGGA
GGCGGGGGAGGGTACCCATACGATGTGCCAGATTACGCTCCCACAGGCCTGTACACACACAGCGGTGAGT
GCTGCAAAGCCTGCAACCTGGGCGAGGGTGTGGCCCAGCCTTGTGGAGCCAACCAGACCGTGTGTGAGCC
CTGCCTGGACAGCGTGACGTTCTCCGACGTGGTGAGCGCGACCGAGCCGTGCAAGCCGTGCACCGAGTGC
GTGGGGCTCCAGAGCATGTCGGCGCCGTGCGTGGAGGCCGACGACGCCGTGTGCCGCTGCGCCTACGGCT
ACTACCAGGATGAGACGACTGGGCGCTGCGAGGCGTGCCGCGTGTGCGAGGCGGGCTCGGGCCTCGTGTT
CTCCTGCCAGGACAAGCAGAACACCGTGTGCGAGGAGTGCCCCGACGGCACGTATTCCGACGAGGCCAAC
CACGTGGACCCGTGCCTGCCCTGCACCGTGTGCGAGGACACCGAGCGCCAGCTCCGCGAGTGCACACGCT
GGGCCGACGCCGAGTGCGAGGAGATCCCTGGCCGTTGGATTACACGGTCCACACCCCCAGAGGGCTCGGA
CAGCACAGCCCCCAGCACCCAGGAGCCTGAGGCACCTCCAGAACAAGACCTCATAGCCAGCACGGTGGCA
GGTGTGGTGACCACAGTGATGGGCAGCTCCCAGCCCGTGGTGACCCGAGGCACCACCGACAACCTCATCC
CTGTCTATTGCTCCATCCTGGCTGCTGTGGTTGTGGGCCTTGTGGCCTACATAGCCTTCAAGAGGTGGAA
CAGGGGTATCCTCTAGAGCGGCCGCGTCGACAATCAACCTCTGGATTACAAAATTTGTGAAAGATTGACT
GGTATTCTTAACTATGTTGCTCCTTTTACGCTATGTGGATACGCTGCTTTAATGCCTTTGTATCATGCTA
TTGCTTCCCGTATGGCTTTCATTTTCTCCTCCTTGTATAAATCCTGGTTGCTGTCTCTTTATGAGGAGTT
GTGGCCCGTTGTCAGGCAACGTGGCGTGGTGTGCACTGTGTTTGCTGACGCAACCCCCACTGGTTGGGGC
ATTGCCACCACCTGTCAGCTCCTTTCCGGGACTTTCGCTTTCCCCCTCCCTATTGCCACGGCGGAACTCA
TCGCCGCCTGCCTTGCCCGCTGCTGGACAGGGGCTCGGCTGTTGGGCACTGACAATTCCGTGGTGTTGTC
GGGGAAGCTGACGTCCTTTCCATGGCTGCTCGCCTGTGTTGCCACCTGGATTCTGCGCGGGACGTCCTTC
TGCTACGTCCCTTCGGCCCTCAATCCAGCGGACCTTCCTTCCCGCGGCCTGCTGCCGGCTCTGCGGCCTC
TTCCGCATCTTCGCCTTCGCCCTCAGACGAGTCGGATCTCCCTTTGGGCCGCCTCCCCGCCTGGGTACCT
TTAAGACCAATGACTTACAAGGCAGCTGTAGATCTTAGCCACTTTTTAAAAGAAAAGGGGGGACTGGAAG
GGCTAATTCACTCCCAACGAAGATAAGATCTGCTTTTTGCTTGTACTGGGTCTCTCTGGTTAGACCAGAT
CTGAGCCTGGGAGCTCTCTGGCTAACTAGGGAACCCACTGCTTAAGCCTCAATAAAGCTTGCCTTGAGTG
CTTCAAGTAGTGTGTGCCCGTCTGTTGTGTGACTCTGGTAACTAGAGATCCCTCAGACCCTTTTAGTCAG
TGTGGAAAATCTCTAGCAGTAGTAGTTCATGTCATCTTATTATTCAGTATTTATAACTTGCAAAGAAATG
AATATCAGAGAGTGAGAGGAACTTGTTTATTGCAGCTTATAATGGTTACAAATAAAGCAATAGCATCACA
AATTTCACAAATAAAGCATTTTTTTCACTGCATTCTAGTTGTGGTTTGTCCAAACTCATCAATGTATCTT
ATCATGTCTGGCTCTAGCTATCCCGCCCCTAACTCCGCCCATCCCGCCCCTAACTCCGCCCAGTTCCGCC
CATTCTCCGCCCCATGGCTGACTAATTTTTTTTATTTATGCAGAGGCCGAGGCCGCCTCGGCCTCTGAGC
TATTCCAGAAGTAGTGAGGAGGCTTTTTTGGAGGCCTAGGGACGTACCCAATTCGCCCTATAGTGAGTCG
TATTACGCGCGCTCACTGGCCGTCGTTTTACAACGTCGTGACTGGGAAAACCCTGGCGTTACCCAACTTA
ATCGCCTTGCAGCACATCCCCCTTTCGCCAGCTGGCGTAATAGCGAAGAGGCCCGCACCGATCGCCCTTC
CCAACAGTTGCGCAGCCTGAATGGCGAATGGG
[124 nt withheld, positions 4373-4496]
C
[91 nt withheld, positions 4498-4588]
A
[49 nt withheld, positions 4590-4638]
CCTTTGACGTTGGAGTCCACGTTCTTT
[37 nt withheld, positions 4666-4702]
ACCCTATCTCGGTCTATTCTTTTGATTTATAAGGGATTTTGCCGATTTCGGCCTATTGGTTAAAAAATGA
GCTGATTTAACAAAAATTTAACGCGAATTTTAACAAAATATTAACGCTTACAATTTAGGTGGCACTTTTC
GGGGAAATGTGCGCGGAACCCCTATTTGTTTATTTTTCTAAATACATTCAAATATGTATCCGCTCATGAG
ACAATAACCCTGATAAATGCTTCAATAATATTGAAAAAGGAAGAGTATGAGTATTCAACATTTCCGTGTC
GCCCTTATTCCCTTTTTTGCGGCATTTTGCCTTCCTGTTTTTGCTCACCCAGAAACGCTGGTGAAAGTAA
AAGATGCTGAAGATCAGTTGGGTGCACGAGTGGGTTACATCGAACTGGATCTCAACAGCGGTAAGATCCT
TGAGAGTTTTCGCCCCGAAGAACGTTTTCCAATGATGAGCACTTTTAAAGTTCTGCTATGTGGCGCGGTA
TTATCCCGTATTGACGCCGGGCAAGAGCAACTCGGTCGCCGCATACACTATTCTCAGAATGACTTGGTTG
AGTACTCACCAGTCACAGAAAAGCATCTTACGGATGGCATGACAGTAAGAGAATTATGCAGTGCTGCCAT
AACCATGAGTGATAACACTGCGGCCAACTTACTTCTGACAACGATCGGAGGACCGAAGGAGCTAACCGCT
TTTTTGCACAACATGGGGGATCATGTAACTCGCCTTGATCGTTGGGAACCGGAGCTGAATGAAGCCATAC
CAAACGACGAGCGTGACACCACGATGCCTGTAGCAATGGCAACAACGTTGCGCAAACTATTAACTGGCGA
ACTACTTACTCTAGCTTCCCGGCAACAATTAATAGACTGGATGGAGGCGGATAAAGTTGCAGGACCACTT
CTGCGCTCGGCCCTTCCGGCTGGCTGGTTTATTGCTGATAAATCTGGAGCCGGTGAGCGTGGGTCTCGCG
GTATCATTGCAGCACTGGGGCCAGATGGTAAGCCCTCCCGTATCGTAGTTATCTACACGACGGGGAGTCA
GGCAACTATGGATGAACGAAATAGACAGATCGCTGAGATAGGTGCCTCACTGATTAAGCATTGGTAACTG
TCAGACCAAGTTTACTCATATATACTTTAGATTGATTTAAAACTTCATTTTTAATTTAAAAGGATCTAGG
TGAAGATCCTTTTTGATAATCTCATGACCAAAATCCCTTAACGTGAGTTTTCGTTCCACTGAGCGTCAGA
CCCCGTAGAAAAGATCAAAGGATCTTCTTGAGATCCTTTTTTTCTGCGCGTAATCTGCTGCTTGCAAACA
AAAAAACCACCGCTACCAGCGGTGGTTTGTTTGCCGGATCAAGAGCTACCAACTCTTTTTCCGAAGGTAA
CTGGCTTCAGCAGAGCGCAGATACCAAATACTGTTCTTCTAGTGTAGCCGTAGTTAGGCCACCACTTCAA
GAACTCTGTAGCACCGCCTACATACCTCGCTCTGCTAATCCTGTTACCAGTGGCTGCTGCCAGTGGCGAT
AAGTCGTGTCTTACCGGGTTGGACTCAAGACGATAGTTACCGGATAAGGCGCAGCGGTCGGGCTGAACGG
GGGGTTCGTGCACACAGCCCAGCTTGGAGCGAACGACCTACACCGAACTGAGATACCTACAGCGTGAGCT
ATGAGAAAGCGCCACGCTTCCCGAAGGGAGAAAGGCGGACAGGTATCCGGTAAGCGGCAGGGTCGGAACA
GGAGAGCGCACGAGGGAGCTTCCAGGGGGAAACGCCTGGTATCTTTATAGTCCTGTCGGGTTTCGCCACC
TCTGACTTGAGCGTCGATTTTTGTGATGCTCGTCAGGGGGGCGGAGCCTATGGAAAAACGCCAGCAACGC
GGCCTTTTTACGGTTCCTGGCCTTTTGCTGGCCTTTTGCTCACATGTTCTTTCCTGCGTTATCCCCTGAT
TCTGTGGATAACCGTATTACCGCCTTTGAGTGAGCTGATACCGCTCGCCGCAGCCGAACGACCGAGCGCA
GCGAGTCAGTGAGCGAGGAAGCGGAAGAGCGCCCAATACGCAAACCGCCTCTCCCCGCGCGTTGGCCGAT
TCATTAATGCAGCTGGCACGACAGGTTTCCCGACTGGAAAGCGGGCAGTGAGCGCAACGCAATTAATGTG
AGTTAGCTCACTCATTAGGCACCCCAGGCTTTACACTTTATGCTTCCGGCTCGTATGTTGTGTGGAATTG
TGAGCGGATAACAATTTCACACAGGAAACAGCTATGACCATGATTACGCCAAGCGCGCAATTAACCCTCA
CTAAAGGGAACAAAAGCTGGAGCTGCAAGCTTAATGTAGTCTTATGCAATACTCTTGTAGTCTTGCAACA
TGGTAACGATGAGTTAGCAACATGCCTTACAAGGAGAGAAAAAGCACCGTGCATGGCGATTGGTGGAAGT
AAGGTGGTACGATCGTGCCTTATTAGGAAGGCAACAGACGGGTCTGACATGGATTGGACGAACCACTGAA
TTGCCGCATTGCAGAGATATTGTATTTAAGTGCCTAGCTCGATACATAAACGGGTCTCTCTGGTTAGACC
AGATCTGAGCCTGGGAGCTCTCTGGCTAACTAGGGAACCCACTGCTTAAGCCTCAATAAAGCTTGCCTTG
AGTGCTTCAAGTAGTGTGTGCCCGTCTGTTGTGTGACTCTGGTAACTAGAGATCCCTCAGACCCTTTTAG
TCAGTGTGGAAAATCTCTAGCAGTGGCGCCCGAACAGGGACTTGAAAGCGAAAGGGAAACCAGAGGAGCT
CTCTCGACGCAGGACTCGGCTTGCTGAAGCGCGCACGGCAAGAGGCGAGGGGCGGCGACTGGTGAGTACG
CCAAAAATTTTGACTAGCGGAGGCTAGAAGGAGAGAGATGGGTGCGAGAGCGTCAGTATTAAGCGGGGGA
GAATTAGATCGCGATGGGAAAAAATTCGGTTAAGGCCAGGGGGAAAGAAAAAATATAAATTAAAACATAT
AGTATGGGCAAGCAGGGAGCTAGAACGATTCGCAGTTAATCCTGGCCTGTTAGAAACATCAGAAGGCTGT
AGACAAATACTGGGACAGCTACAACCATCCCTTCAGACAGGATCAGAAGAACTTAGATCATTATATAATA
CAGTAGCAACCCTCTATTGTGTGCATCAAAGGATAGAGATAAAAGACACCAAGGAAGCTTTAGACAAGAT
AGAGGAAGAGCAAAACAAAAGTAAGACCACCGCACAGCAAGCGGCCGCTGATCTTCAGACCTGGAGGAGG
AGATATGAGGGACAATTGGAGAAGTGAATTATATAAATATAAAGTAGTAAAAATTGAACCATTAGGAGTA
GCACCCACCAAGGCAAAGAGAAGAGTGGTGCAGAGAGAAAAAAGAGCAGTGGGAATAGGAGCTTTGTTCC
TTGGGTTCTTGGGAGCAGCAGGAAGCACTATGGGCGCAGCGTCAATGACGCTGACGGTACAGGCCAGACA
ATTATTGTCTGGTATAGTGCAGCAGCAGAACAATTTGCTGAGGGCTATTGAGGCGCAACAGCATCTGTTG
CAACTCACAGTCTGGGGCATCAAGCAGCTCCAGGCAAGAATCCTGGCTGTGGAAAGATACCTAAAGGATC
AACAGCTCCTGGGGATTTGGGGTTGCTCTGGAAAACTCATTTGCACCACTGCTGTGCCTTGGAATGCTAG
TTGGAGTAATAAATCTCTGGAACAGATTTGGAATCACACGACCTGGATGGAGTGGGACAGAGAAATTAAC
AATTACACAAGCTTAATACACTCCTTAATTGAAGAATCGCAAAACCAGCAAGAAAAGAATGAACAAGAAT
TATTGGAATTAGATAAATGGGCAAGTTTGTGGAATTGGTTTAACATAACAAATTGGCTGTGGTATATAAA
ATTATTCATAATGATAGTAGGAGGCTTGGTAGGTTTAAGAATAGTTTTTGCTGTACTTTCTATAGTGAAT
AGAGTTAGGCAGGGATATTCACCATTATCGTTTCAGACCCACCTCCCAACCCCGAGGGGACCCGACAGGC
CCGAAGGAATAGAAGAAGAAGGTGGAGAGAGAGACAGAGACAGATCCATTCGATTAGTGAACGGATC
