>Addgene plasmid #158300 | pLKO_HSV.AU1.HA_NGFR | depositor partial sequence | sequence record 305469 | Tagged NGFR
ATGGGGGCAGGTGCCACCGGCCGCGCCATGGACGGGCCGCGCCTGCTGCTGTTGCTGCTTCTGGGGGTGT
CCCTTGGAGGTGCCAAGGAGGCATGCCAGCCCGAGCTGGCCCCCGAGGACCCCGAGGACGGAGGAGGCGG
GGGAGGGGACACCTATCGGTACATTGGAGGAGGCGGGGGAGGGTACCCATACGATGTGCCAGATTACGCT
CCCACAGGCCTGTACACACACAGCGGTGAGTGCTGCAAAGCCTGCAACCTGGGCGAGGGTGTGGCCCAGC
CTTGTGGAGCCAACCAGACCGTGTGTGAGCCCTGCCTGGACAGCGTGACGTTCTCCGACGTGGTGAGCGC
GACCGAGCCGTGCAAGCCGTGCACCGAGTGCGTGGGGCTCCAGAGCATGTCGGCGCCGTGCGTGGAGGCC
GACGACGCCGTGTGCCGCTGCGCCTACGGCTACTACCAGGATGAGACGACTGGGCGCTGCGAGGCGTGCC
GCGTGTGCGAGGCGGGCTCGGGCCTCGTGTTCTCCTGCCAGGACAAGCAGAACACCGTGTGCGAGGAGTG
CCCCGACGGCACGTATTCCGACGAGGCCAACCACGTGGACCCGTGCCTGCCCTGCACCGTGTGCGAGGAC
ACCGAGCGCCAGCTCCGCGAGTGCACACGCTGGGCCGACGCCGAGTGCGAGGAGATCCCTGGCCGTTGGA
TTACACGGTCCACACCCCCAGAGGGCTCGGACAGCACAGCCCCCAGCACCCAGGAGCCTGAGGCACCTCC
AGAACAAGACCTCATAGCCAGCACGGTGGCAGGTGTGGTGACCACAGTGATGGGCAGCTCCCAGCCCGTG
GTGACCCGAGGCACCACCGACAACCTCATCCCTGTCTATTGCTCCATCCTGGCTGCTGTGGTTGTGGGCC
TTGTGGCCTACATAGCCTTCAAGAGGTGGAACAGGGGTATCCTCTAG
